Addgene plasmid #186076: pTR-458 tNGFR-P2A-STAT2
Purpose: Knockin of truncated NGFR to target gene
Depositing lab: Alexander Marson. Depositing organization: J. David Gladstone Institutes. Publication: High-yield genome engineering in primary cells using a hybrid ssDNA repair template and small-molecule cocktails. Shy BR, Vykunta VS, Ha A, Talbot A, Roth TL, Nguyen DN, Pfeifer WG, Chen YY, Blaeschke F, Shifrut E, Vedova S, Mamedov MR, Chung JJ, Li H, Yu R, Wu D, Wolf J, Martin TG, Castro CE, Ye L, Esensten JH, Eyquem J, Marson A. Nat Biotechnol. 2022 Aug 25:10.1038/s41587-022-01418-8. doi: 10.1038/s41587-022-01418-8. PubMed 36008610.
Backbone
  Vector backbone: PUC19
  Vector type: CRISPR
Growth in bacteria
  Bacterial resistance: Ampicillin, 100 μg/mL
  Growth temperature: 37°C
  Growth strain: DH5alpha
  Copy number: High Copy
Gene/Insert
  Gene/Insert name: STAT2
  Species: H. sapiens (human)
  Mutation: WT with tNGFR sequence
  Entrez Gene: STAT2 (a.k.a. IMD44, ISGF-3, P113, PTORCH3, STAT113)
  Cloning method: Unknown
Terms and licenses: Academic/Nonprofit Terms; Industry Terms: Not Available to Industry
Depositor comments: Please visit https://www.biorxiv.org/content/10.1101/2021.09.02.458799v1 for bioRxiv preprint.
How to cite: pTR-458 tNGFR-P2A-STAT2 was a gift from Alexander Marson (Addgene plasmid # 186076 ; http://n2t.net/addgene:186076 ; RRID:Addgene_186076)
