[The description below was written by a language model from this plasmid's Addgene catalogue record and pLannotate feature annotations shown in this document.]
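Description:
pTR-458 tNGFR-P2A-STAT2 is a pUC19-based plasmid of about 4.4 kb, catalogued as a CRISPR vector, that carries a homology-directed repair donor for inserting a truncated NGFR marker at the human STAT2 locus. It is propagated in E. coli at high copy from the ColE1/pUC origin and selected with ampicillin through the bla (AmpR) gene and its own promoter. The remaining backbone annotations are typical pUC19 remnants: a split lacZα fragment, the lac promoter, operator and CAP site, part of the multiple cloning site, and small bom, rop and lacI fragments. None of these plays a role in the payload.

The insert sits within the interrupted lacZα/MCS region. It contains an NGFR coding fragment of roughly 860 bp, consistent with the truncated receptor (tNGFR) commonly used as a signalling-deficient cell-surface marker. Two short STAT2-matching coding segments follow it, separated by unannotated sequence, a pattern that would fit genomic exons forming the downstream homology arm. The unannotated stretch upstream of NGFR presumably provides the other arm, though the record does not define the arm boundaries. The P2A element named in the title is not called in the feature table, but it would fit the short gap between NGFR and the first STAT2 segment. In that position it would let tNGFR and STAT2 be translated from one transcript and released as separate proteins.

No mammalian promoter is annotated, which is consistent with expression depending on the endogenous STAT2 promoter after correct in-frame integration. The plasmid encodes neither a guide RNA nor Cas9, so these must be supplied separately. The stated purpose is knock-in of truncated NGFR at the target gene, which allows edited cells to be identified by surface staining. The associated work concerns high-yield genome engineering of primary cells.
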