Features (pLannotate 1.2.2; 14 found; start..end, strand, type, name):
    135..235     +  misc_feature   bom (fragment): basis of mobility region from pBR322
    241..398     -  CDS            lacZα (fragment): LacZα fragment of β-galactosidase; lacZ fragment
    819..1676    +  CDS            NGFR (fragment): TNR16_HUMAN - Also known as TNFRSF16. Experimental evidence at protein level: Swiss-Prot protein existence level 1. Low affinity receptor which can bind to NGF, BDNF, NTF3, and NTF4. Forms a heterodimeric receptor with SORCS2 that binds the precursor forms of NGF, BDNF and NTF3 with high affinity, and has much lower affinity for mature NGF and BDNF (PubMed:24908487). Plays an important role in differentiation and survival of specific neuronal populations during development (By similarity). Can mediate cell survival as well as cell death of neural cells. Plays a role in the inactivation of RHOA
   1731..1859    +  CDS            STAT2 (fragment): STAT2_HUMAN - Experimental evidence at protein level: Swiss-Prot protein existence level 1. Signal transducer and activator of transcription that mediates signaling by type I interferons (IFN-alpha and IFN-beta). Following type I IFN binding to cell surface receptors, Jak kinases (TYK2 and JAK1) are activated, leading to tyrosine phosphorylation of STAT1 and STAT2. The phosphorylated STATs dimerize, associate with IRF9/ISGF3G to form a complex termed ISGF3 transcription factor, that enters the nucleus. ISGF3 binds to the IFN stimulated response element (ISRE) to activate the transcription of i
   2015..2131    +  CDS            STAT2 (fragment): STAT2_PIG - Experimental evidence at transcript level: Swiss-Prot protein existence level 2. Signal transducer and activator of transcription that mediates signaling by type I IFNs (IFN-alpha and IFN-beta). Following type I IFN binding to cell surface receptors, Jak kinases (TYK2 and JAK1) are activated, leading to tyrosine phosphorylation of STAT1 and STAT2. The phosphorylated STATs dimerize, associate with IRF9/ISGF3G to form a complex termed ISGF3 transcription factor, that enters the nucleus. ISGF3 binds to the IFN stimulated response element (ISRE) to activate the transcription of interfe
   2131..2163    +  misc_feature   MCS (fragment): pUC18/19 multiple cloning site
   2200..2216    -  protein_bind   lac operator: The lac repressor binds to the lac operator to inhibit transcription in E. coli. This inhibition can be relieved by adding lactose or isopropyl-β-D-thiogalactopyranoside (IPTG). lac repressor encoded by lacI
   2224..2254    -  promoter       lac promoter: promoter for the E. coli lac operon
   2269..2290    -  protein_bind   CAP binding site: CAP binding activates transcription in the presence of cAMP. E. coli catabolite activator protein
   2303..2395    -  CDS            lacI (fragment): lac repressor; lacI; The lac repressor binds to the lac operator to inhibit transcription in E. coli. This inhibition can be relieved by adding lactose or isopropyl-β-D-thiogalactopyranoside (IPTG).
   2578..3166    -  rep_origin     ori: high-copy-number ColE1/pMB1/pBR322/pUC origin of replication
   3337..4197    -  CDS            AmpR: β-lactamase; bla; confers resistance to ampicillin, carbenicillin, and related antibiotics
   4198..4302    -  promoter       AmpR promoter: bla
   4397..34      +  CDS            rop (fragment) (across the origin): Rop protein, which maintains plasmids at low copy number; rop
>Addgene plasmid #186076 | pTR-458 tNGFR-P2A-STAT2 | addgene full sequence | sequence record 367431 | Addgene NGS Result
CGCGCGTTTCGGTGATGACGGTGAAAACCTCTGACACATGCAGCTCCCGGAGACGGTCACAGCTTGTCTG
TAAGCGGATGCCGGGAGCAGACAAGCCCGTCAGGGCGCGTCAGCGGGTGTTGGCGGGTGTCGGGACTGGC
TTAACTATGCGGCATCAGAGCAGATTGTACTGAGAGTGCACCATATGCGGTGTGAAATACCGCACAGATG
CGTAAGGAGAAAATACCGCATCAGGCGCCATTCGCCATTCAGGCTGCGCAACTGTTGGGAAGGGCGATCG
GTGCGGGCCTCTTCGCTATTACGCCAGCTGGCGAAAGGGGGATGTGCTGCAAGGCGATTAAGTTGGGTAA
CGCCAGGGTTTTCCCAGTCACGACGTTGTAAAACGACGGCCAGTGAATTCGAGCTCGGTACCCGGGGAAT
TTCCTTTGAGTGTCATGTGGGTGCTCAAAAAGTTAGATTTTGGACCATTTCAGATTTCAGAGTTTTGGAT
TAGGGATGCTCGACTGGTAAGTAATGCAGATATTCCAAAATCTGGACAAATCTGAAATCCAAAATGCTTG
GAATAGCAGATACTCAACTGGTAGCACTCCCTGGAAGAATATGCACCAAACTGATAGCAGTGGTTACTTC
TGGAGAGGAGGGGAAAGAACCAAGATTAGCAGTAGGATCAACATATATTTTAATGTTTTCTGTATTTTTA
TTACTTGTATAATTTAAACATTTTAAATTAGTAATAATGAACAATCATGAAACTATGGATGATTTAGTCC
AGCAAAATATCCAATTGGGAACCCTCATCCTTCTGACGCAGAGCCCAAATGGGGGCAGGTGCCACTGGCC
GCGCCATGGACGGGCCGCGCCTGCTGCTGTTGCTGCTTCTGGGGGTGTCCCTTGGAGGTGCCAAGGAGGC
ATGCCCCACAGGCCTGTACACACACAGCGGTGAGTGCTGCAAAGCCTGCAACCTGGGCGAGGGTGTGGCC
CAGCCTTGTGGAGCCAACCAGACCGTGTGTGAGCCCTGCCTGGACAGCGTGACGTTCTCCGACGTGGTGA
GCGCGACCGAGCCGTGCAAGCCGTGCACCGAGTGCGTGGGGCTCCAGAGCATGTCGGCGCCATGCGTGGA
GGCCGACGACGCCGTGTGCCGCTGCGCCTACGGCTACTACCAGGATGAGACGACTGGGCGCTGCGAGGCG
TGCCGCGTGTGCGAGGCGGGCTCGGGCCTCGTGTTCTCCTGCCAGGACAAGCAGAACACCGTGTGCGAGG
AGTGCCCCGACGGCACGTATTCCGACGAGGCCAACCACGTGGACCCGTGCCTGCCCTGCACCGTGTGCGA
GGACACCGAGCGCCAGCTCCGCGAGTGCACACGCTGGGCCGACGCCGAGTGCGAGGAGATCCCTGGCCGT
TGGATTACACGGTCCACACCCCCAGAGGGCTCGGACAGCACAGCCCCCAGCACCCAGGAGCCTGAGGCAC
CTCCAGAACAAGACCTCATAGCCAGCACGGTGGCAGGTGTGGTGACCACAGTGATGGGCAGCTCCCAGCC
CGTGGTGACCCGAGGCACCACCGACAACCTCATCCCTGTCTATTGCTCCATCCTGGCTGCTGTGGTTGTG
GGTCTTGTGGCCTACATAGCCTTCAAGAGGTGGAACAGCCGCGCCAAGCGCTCGGGTTCGGGTGCCACCA
ACTTCAGCCTGCTGAAGCAGGCCGGCGACGTGGAGGAGAACCCCGGCCCCGCGCAGTGGGAAATGCTGCA
GAATCTTGACAGCCCCTTTCAGGATCAGCTGCACCAGCTTTACTCGCACAGCCTCCTGCCTGTGGACATT
CGACAGTACTTGGCTGTCTGGATTGAAGACCAGAACTGGTGAGGCCTTCAGGAAGTTGGGGGAATGAAAA
AGGTGGTTCCTTACTTCTGGGCCCCCGGGATCCTGGAATCATTAATGGCAGGAAGGGGTTGGAAAGCCTC
AGGACTACAGTAACACTGCAGAGACACTAATACTTCTTATTCCTGGTGCCCAGGCAGGAAGCTGCACTTG
GGAGTGATGATTCCAAGGCTACCATGCTATTCTTCCACTTCTTGGATCAGCTGAACTATGAGTGTGGCCG
TTGCAGCCAGGACCCAGAGTCCTTGTTGCTTCCTCTAGAGTCGACCTGCAGGCATGCAAGCTTGGCGTAA
TCATGGTCATAGCTGTTTCCTGTGTGAAATTGTTATCCGCTCACAATTCCACACAACATACGAGCCGGAA
GCATAAAGTGTAAAGCCTGGGGTGCCTAATGAGTGAGCTAACTCACATTAATTGCGTTGCGCTCACTGCC
CGCTTTCCAGTCGGGAAACCTGTCGTGCCAGCTGCATTAATGAATCGGCCAACGCGCGGGGAGAGGCGGT
TTGCGTATTGGGCGCTCTTCCGCTTCCTCGCTCACTGACTCGCTGCGCTCGGTCGTTCGGCTGCGGCGAG
CGGTATCAGCTCACTCAAAGGCGGTAATACGGTTATCCACAGAATCAGGGGATAACGCAGGAAAGAACAT
GTGAGCAAAAGGCCAGCAAAAGGCCAGGAACCGTAAAAAGGCCGCGTTGCTGGCGTTTTTCCATAGGCTC
CGCCCCCCTGACGAGCATCACAAAAATCGACGCTCAAGTCAGAGGTGGCGAAACCCGACAGGACTATAAA
GATACCAGGCGTTTCCCCCTGGAAGCTCCCTCGTGCGCTCTCCTGTTCCGACCCTGCCGCTTACCGGATA
CCTGTCCGCCTTTCTCCCTTCGGGAAGCGTGGCGCTTTCTCATAGCTCACGCTGTAGGTATCTCAGTTCG
GTGTAGGTCGTTCGCTCCAAGCTGGGCTGTGTGCACGAACCCCCCGTTCAGCCCGACCGCTGCGCCTTAT
CCGGTAACTATCGTCTTGAGTCCAACCCGGTAAGACACGACTTATCGCCACTGGCAGCAGCCACTGGTAA
CAGGATTAGCAGAGCGAGGTATGTAGGCGGTGCTACAGAGTTCTTGAAGTGGTGGCCTAACTACGGCTAC
ACTAGAAGAACAGTATTTGGTATCTGCGCTCTGCTGAAGCCAGTTACCTTCGGAAAAAGAGTTGGTAGCT
CTTGATCCGGCAAACAAACCACCGCTGGTAGCGGTGGTTTTTTTGTTTGCAAGCAGCAGATTACGCGCAG
AAAAAAAGGATCTCAAGAAGATCCTTTGATCTTTTCTACGGGGTCTGACGCTCAGTGGAACGAAAACTCA
CGTTAAGGGATTTTGGTCATGAGATTATCAAAAAGGATCTTCACCTAGATCCTTTTAAATTAAAAATGAA
GTTTTAAATCAATCTAAAGTATATATGAGTAAACTTGGTCTGACAGTTACCAATGCTTAATCAGTGAGGC
ACCTATCTCAGCGATCTGTCTATTTCGTTCATCCATAGTTGCCTGACTCCCCGTCGTGTAGATAACTACG
ATACGGGAGGGCTTACCATCTGGCCCCAGTGCTGCAATGATACCGCGAGACCCACGCTCACCGGCTCCAG
ATTTATCAGCAATAAACCAGCCAGCCGGAAGGGCCGAGCGCAGAAGTGGTCCTGCAACTTTATCCGCCTC
CATCCAGTCTATTAATTGTTGCCGGGAAGCTAGAGTAAGTAGTTCGCCAGTTAATAGTTTGCGCAACGTT
GTTGCCATTGCTACAGGCATCGTGGTGTCACGCTCGTCGTTTGGTATGGCTTCATTCAGCTCCGGTTCCC
AACGATCAAGGCGAGTTACATGATCCCCCATGTTGTGCAAAAAAGCGGTTAGCTCCTTCGGTCCTCCGAT
CGTTGTCAGAAGTAAGTTGGCCGCAGTGTTATCACTCATGGTTATGGCAGCACTGCATAATTCTCTTACT
GTCATGCCATCCGTAAGATGCTTTTCTGTGACTGGTGAGTACTCAACCAAGTCATTCTGAGAATAGTGTA
TGCGGCGACCGAGTTGCTCTTGCCCGGCGTCAATACGGGATAATACCGCGCCACATAGCAGAACTTTAAA
AGTGCTCATCATTGGAAAACGTTCTTCGGGGCGAAAACTCTCAAGGATCTTACCGCTGTTGAGATCCAGT
TCGATGTAACCCACTCGTGCACCCAACTGATCTTCAGCATCTTTTACTTTCACCAGCGTTTCTGGGTGAG
CAAAAACAGGAAGGCAAAATGCCGCAAAAAAGGGAATAAGGGCGACACGGAAATGTTGAATACTCATACT
CTTCCTTTTTCAATATTATTGAAGCATTTATCAGGGTTATTGTCTCATGAGCGGATACATATTTGAATGT
ATTTAGAAAAATAAACAAATAGGGGTTCCGCGCACATTTCCCCGAAAAGTGCCACCTGACGTCTAAGAAA
CCATTATTATCATGACATTAACCTATAAAAATAGGCGTATCACGAGGCCCTTTCGTCT
